Addgene plasmid #74371: pCB6-X:31HA
Purpose: Mammalian expression of wild-type HA from the X:31 strain of influenza virus
Depositing lab: Judith White. Depositing organization: University of Virginia. Publication: A specific point mutant at position 1 of the influenza hemagglutinin fusion peptide displays a hemifusion phenotype. Qiao H, Armstrong RT, Melikyan GB, Cohen FS, White JM. Mol Biol Cell. 1999 Aug;10(8):2759-69. 10.1091/mbc.10.8.2759 PubMed 10436026.
Backbone
  Vector backbone: pCB6
  Vector type: Mammalian Expression
  Selectable markers: Neomycin (select with G418)
Growth in bacteria
  Bacterial resistance: Ampicillin, 100 μg/mL
  Growth temperature: 37°C
  Growth strain: DH5alpha
  Copy number: Unknown
Gene/Insert
  Gene/Insert name: HA
  Cloning method: Restriction Enzyme; 5′ cloning site HindIII (destroyed during cloning); 3′ cloning site XbaI (not destroyed)
  Sequencing primers: 5′ CMV-F; 3′ hGH-PA-R
Terms and licenses: Academic/Nonprofit Terms; Industry Terms: Not Available to Industry
How to cite: pCB6-X:31HA was a gift from Judith White (Addgene plasmid # 74371 ; http://n2t.net/addgene:74371 ; RRID:Addgene_74371)
