[The description below was written by a language model from this plasmid's Addgene catalogue record.]
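Description:
pCB6-X:31HA is a mammalian expression plasmid built on the pCB6 backbone that carries the wild-type hemagglutinin (HA) gene from the X:31 strain of influenza virus. It is propagated in E. coli under ampicillin selection, and it also carries a neomycin resistance marker, so transfected mammalian cells can be selected with G418 to derive stable HA-expressing lines as well as being used for transient expression. The copy number is recorded as unknown, and the record does not describe the bacterial origin of replication.

The HA coding sequence was inserted by restriction cloning between a HindIII site at the 5′ end, which was destroyed in the process, and an XbaI site at the 3′ end, which remains intact. The promoter and terminator are not listed explicitly, but the recommended sequencing primers (a forward primer in CMV and a reverse primer in the human growth hormone polyadenylation region) imply that the insert sits between a CMV promoter and an hGH polyA signal, an arrangement that gives strong constitutive expression in mammalian cells. No epitope tags, fusion partners or reporters are recorded, and no feature table or sequence annotation was available to confirm the layout.

HA is the influenza envelope glycoprotein that binds receptors and mediates low-pH-triggered membrane fusion. The plasmid is associated with work on fusion peptide point mutants that produce a hemifusion phenotype. In that context, it likely serves as the wild-type reference for expressing HA at the cell surface and comparing fusion activity with mutant forms.
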