>Addgene plasmid #74371 | pCB6-X:31HA | addgene partial sequence | sequence record 141080 | CMV-F 5'-CGCAAATGGGCGGTAGGCGTG-3'
ACCGTCAGAATTAATTCAGATCTGGTACCACGCGTATCGATAAGCTCGGCCTCTGAGCTATTCCAGAAGT
AGTGAAGAGGCTTTTTTGGAGGAGATCGAATTCCCCGATGAGCAAAAGCAGGGGATAATTCTATTAATCA
TGAAGACCATCATTGCTTTGAGCTACATTTTCTGTCTGGCTCTCGGCCAAGACCTTCCAGGAAATGACAA
CAGCACAGCAACGCTGTGCCTGGGACATCATGCGGTGCCAAACGGAACACTAGTGAAAACAATCACAGAT
GATCAGATTGAAGTGACTAATGCTACTGAGCTAGTTCAGAGCTCCTCAACGGGGAAAATATGCAACAATC
CTCATCGAATCCTTGATGGAATAGACTGCACACTGATAGATGCTCTATTGGGGGACCCTCATTGTGATGT
TTTTCAAAATGAGACATGGGACCTTTTCGTTGAACGCAGCAAAGCTTTCAGCAACTGTTACCCTTATGAT
GTGCCAGATTATGCCTCCCTTAGGTCACTAGTTGCCTCGTCAGGCACTCTGGAGTTTATCACTGAGGGTT
TCACTTGGACTGGGGTCACTCAGAATGGGGGAAGCAATGCTTGCAAAAGGGGACCTGGTAGCGGTTTTTT
CAGTAGACTGAACTGGTTGACCAAATTAGGAAGCACATATCCAGTGCTGAACGTGACTATGCCAAACAAT
GACAATTTTGACAAACTATACATTTGGGGGATTCACCACCCGAGCACGAACCAAGAACAAACCAGCCTGT
ATGTTCAAGCATCAGG
