>Addgene plasmid #74371 | pCB6-X:31HA | addgene partial sequence | sequence record 141081 | hGH-PA-R 5'-CCAGCTTGGTTCCCAATAGA-3'
CCTTGCTCCATACCACCCCCCTCCACCCCATAATATTATAGAAGGACACCTAGTCAGACAAAATGATGCA
ACTTAATTTTATTAGGACAAGGCTGGTGGGCACTGGAGTGGCAACTTCCAGGGCCAGGAGAGGCACTGGG
GAGGGGTCACAGGGATGCCACCCGGGATCCTCTAGACCCTCGACCACTAATACACTCAAATGCAAATGTT
GCACCTAATGTTGCCTCTCTGGCAGGCCCACATGATGAACCCCAGCAAAACAACACAAAGCAAAAAGCAT
GATATGGCAAAGGAAATCCACAGGATCCAGTCCTTGTATCCAGACTTCAGTTCAACACCTTTGATCTGAA
ACCGGTTGTTTAATGCTTCGTCTCTGTATACATCATGGTCATAAGTCCCATTTCTGATTGACTCTATGCA
AGCGTTGTCACATTTGTGGTATATTTTGAAGCAACCATTGCCCATGTCTTCAGCATTTTCCCTCAGTTGC
CTCCTTGTTTTTTCAAACAGCTTGTTCATTTCCGAGTCAGTCAGGTCAATTGTATGTTGATTCTCCAGAG
CGACAAGAAGCTCCGCATTGTAAGACCAGAGATCTATTTTAGTGTCTTCAACGTATTTCTCGAGGTCCTG
AATTCTCCCTTCTACTTCTGAGAATTCCTTTTCGATTTGATGGAATTTCTCGTTCGTCTTCTCGATTACC
CTGTTCAATTTCCCATTGATTTGGTCGATGGCTGCTTGAGTGCTTTTAAGATCTGCTGCTTGTCCTGTGC
CCTCAGAATT
