>Addgene plasmid #74371 | pCB6-X:31HA | addgene partial sequence | sequence record 141994 | Hemag-F 5'-GGTCACTAGTTGCCTCGTCA-3'
CTTGGACTGGGGTCACTCAGAATGGGGGAAGCAATGCTTGCAAAAGGGGACCTGGTAGCGGTTTTTTCAG
TAGACTGAACTGGTTGACCAAATTAGGAAGCACATATCCAGTGCTGAACGTGACTATGCCAAACAATGAC
AATTTTGACAAACTATACATTTGGGGGATTCACCACCCGAGCACGAACCAAGAACAAACCAGCCTGTATG
TTCAAGCATCAGGGAGAGTCACAGTCTCTACCAGGAGAAGCCAGCAAACTATAATCCCGAATATCGGGTC
CAGACCCTGGGTAAGGGGTCTGTCTAGTAGAATAAGCATCTATTGGACAATAGTTAAGCCGGGAGACGTA
CTGGTAATTAATAGTAATGGGAACCTAATCGCTCCTCGGGGTTATTTCAAAATGCGCACTGGGAAAAGCT
CAATAATGAGGTCAGATGCACCTATTGATACCTGTATTTCTGAATGCATCACTCCAAATGGAAGCATTCC
CAATGACAAGCCCTTTCAAAACGTAAACAAGATCACATATGGAGCATGCCCCAAGTATGTTAAGCAAAAC
ACCCTGAAGTTGGCAACAGGGATGCGGAATGTACCAGAGAAACAAACTAGAGGCCTATTCGGCGCAATAG
CAGGTTTCATAGAAAATGGTTGGGAGGGAATGATAGACGGTTGGTACGGTTTCAGGCATCAAAATTCTGA
GGGCACAGGACAAGCAGCAGATCTTAAAAGCACTCAAGCAGCCATCGACCAAATCAATGGGAAATTGAAC
AGGGTAATCGAGAAGACGAACGAGAAATTCCATCAAATCGAAAAGGAATTCTCAGAAGTAGAAGG
