>Addgene plasmid #74371 | pCB6-X:31HA | addgene partial sequence | sequence record 141997 | Hemag-R 5'-AGTCCCATTTCTGATTGACTCT-3'
ACCATTGCCCATGTCTTCAGCATTTTCCCTCAGTTGCCTCCTTGTTTTTTCAAACAGCTTGTTCATTTCC
GAGTCAGTCAGGTCAATTGTATGTTGATTCTCCAGAGCGACAAGAAGCTCCGCATTGTAAGACCAGAGAT
CTATTTTAGTGTCTTCAACGTATTTCTCGAGGTCCTGAATTCTCCCTTCTACTTCTGAGAATTCCTTTTC
GATTTGATGGAATTTCTCGTTCGTCTTCTCGATTACCCTGTTCAATTTCCCATTGATTTGGTCGATGGCT
GCTTGAGTGCTTTTAAGATCTGCTGCTTGTCCTGTGCCCTCAGAATTTTGATGCCTGAAACCGTACCAAC
CGTCTATCATTCCCTCCCAACCATTTTCTATGAAACCTGCTATTGCGCCGAATAGGCCTCTAGTTTGTTT
CTCTGGTACATTCCGCATCCCTGTTGCCAACTTCAGGGTGTTTTGCTTAACATACTTGGGGCATGCTCCA
TATGTGATCTTGTTTACGTTTTGAAAGGGCTTGTCATTGGGAATGCTTCCATTTGGAGTGATGCATTCAG
AAATACAGGTATCAATAGGTGCATCTGACCTCATTATTGAGCTTTTCCCAGTGCGCATTTTGAAATAACC
CCGAGGAGCGATTAGGTTCCCATTACTATTAATTACCAGTACGTCTCCCGGCTTAACTATTGTCCAATAG
ATGCTTATTCTACTAGACAGACCCCTTACCCAGGGTCTGGACCCGATATTCGGGATTATAGTTTGCTGGC
TTCTCCTG
